>Addgene plasmid #141324 | pENTR-TARDBP-A315T | addgene full sequence | sequence record 300251 | Addgene NGS Result
CTTTCCTGCGTTATCCCCTGATTCTGTGGATAACCGTATTACCGCCTTTGAGTGAGCTGATACCGCTCGC
CGCAGCCGAACGACCGAGCGCAGCGAGTCAGTGAGCGAGGAAGCGGAAGAGCGCCCAATACGCAAACCGC
CTCTCCCCGCGCGTTGGCCGATTCATTAATGCAGCTGGCACGACAGGTTTCCCGACTGGAAAGCGGGCAG
TGAGCGCAACGCAATTAATACGCGTACCGCTAGCCAGGAAGAGTTTGTAGAAACGCAAAAAGGCCATCCG
TCAGGATGGCCTTCTGCTTAGTTTGATGCCTGGCAGTTTATGGCGGGCGTCCTGCCCGCCACCCTCCGGG
CCGTTGCTTCACAACGTTCAAATCCGCTCCCGGCGGATTTGTCCTACTCAGGAGAGCGTTCACCGACAAA
CAACAGATAAAACGAAAGGCCCAGTCTTCCGACTGAGCCTTTCGTTTTATTTGATGCCTGGCAGTTCCCT
ACTCTCGCGTTAACGCTAGCATGGATGTTTTCCCAGTCACGACGTTGTAAAACGACGGCCAGTCTTAAGC
TCGGGCCCCAAATAATGATTTTATTTTGACTGATAGTGACCTGTTCGTTGCAACAAATTGATGAGCAATG
CTTTTTTATAATGCCAACTTTGTACAAAAAAGCAGGCTCCACCATGTCTGAATATATTCGGGTAACCGAA
GATGAGAACGATGAGCCCATTGAAATACCATCGGAAGACGATGGGACGGTGCTGCTCTCCACGGTTACAG
CCCAGTTTCCAGGGGCGTGTGGGCTTCGCTACAGGAATCCAGTGTCTCAGTGTATGAGAGGTGTCCGGCT
GGTAGAAGGAATTCTGCATGCCCCAGATGCTGGCTGGGGAAATCTGGTGTATGTTGTCAACTATCCAAAA
GATAACAAAAGAAAAATGGATGAGACAGATGCTTCATCAGCAGTGAAAGTGAAAAGAGCAGTCCAGAAAA
CATCCGATTTAATAGTGTTGGGTCTCCCATGGAAAACAACCGAACAGGACCTGAAAGAGTATTTTAGTAC
CTTTGGAGAAGTTCTTATGGTGCAGGTCAAGAAAGATCTTAAGACTGGTCATTCAAAGGGGTTTGGCTTT
GTTCGTTTTACGGAATATGAAACACAAGTGAAAGTAATGTCACAGCGACATATGATAGATGGACGATGGT
GTGACTGCAAACTTCCTAATTCTAAGCAAAGCCAAGATGAGCCTTTGAGAAGCAGAAAAGTGTTTGTGGG
GCGCTGTACAGAGGACATGACTGAGGATGAGCTGCGGGAGTTCTTCTCTCAGTACGGGGATGTGATGGAT
GTCTTCATCCCCAAGCCATTCAGGGCCTTTGCCTTTGTTACATTTGCAGATGATCAGATTGCGCAGTCTC
TTTGTGGAGAGGACTTGATCATTAAAGGAATCAGCGTTCATATATCCAATGCCGAACCTAAGCACAATAG
CAATAGACAGTTAGAAAGAAGTGGAAGATTTGGTGGTAATCCAGGTGGCTTTGGGAATCAGGGTGGATTT
GGTAATAGCAGAGGGGGTGGAGCTGGTTTGGGAAACAATCAAGGTAGTAATATGGGTGGTGGGATGAACT
TTGGTACGTTCAGCATTAATCCAGCCATGATGGCTGCCGCCCAGGCAGCACTACAGAGCAGTTGGGGTAT
GATGGGCATGTTAGCCAGCCAGCAGAACCAGTCAGGCCCATCGGGTAATAACCAAAACCAAGGCAACATG
CAGAGGGAGCCAAACCAGGCCTTCGGTTCTGGAAATAACTCTTATAGTGGCTCTAATTCTGGTGCAGCAA
TTGGTTGGGGATCAGCATCCAATGCAGGGTCGGGCAGTGGTTTTAATGGAGGCTTTGGCTCAAGCATGGA
TTCTAAGTCTTCTGGCTGGGGAATGTTGGACCCAGCTTTCTTGTACAAAGTTGGCATTATAAGAAAGCAT
TGCTTATCAATTTGTTGCAACGAACAGGTCACTATCAGTCAAAATAAAATCATTATTTGCCATCCAGCTG
ATATCCCCTATAGTGAGTCGTATTACATGGTCATAGCTGTTTCCTGGCAGCTCTGGCCCGTGTCTCAAAA
TCTCTGATGTTACATTGCACAAGATAAAAATATATCATCATGAACAATAAAACTGTCTGCTTACATAAAC
AGTAATACAAGGGGTGTTATGAGCCATATTCAACGGGAAACGTCGAGGCCGCGATTAAATTCCAACATGG
ATGCTGATTTATATGGGTATAAATGGGCTCGCGATAATGTCGGGCAATCAGGTGCGACAATCTATCGCTT
GTATGGGAAGCCCGATGCGCCAGAGTTGTTTCTGAAACATGGCAAAGGTAGCGTTGCCAATGATGTTACA
GATGAGATGGTCAGACTAAACTGGCTGACGGAATTTATGCCTCTTCCGACCATCAAGCATTTTATCCGTA
CTCCTGATGATGCATGGTTACTCACCACTGCGATCCCCGGAAAAACAGCATTCCAGGTATTAGAAGAATA
TCCTGATTCAGGTGAAAATATTGTTGATGCGCTGGCAGTGTTCCTGCGCCGGTTGCATTCGATTCCTGTT
TGTAATTGTCCTTTTAACAGCGATCGCGTATTTCGTCTCGCTCAGGCGCAATCACGAATGAATAACGGTT
TGGTTGATGCGAGTGATTTTGATGACGAGCGTAATGGCTGGCCTGTTGAACAAGTCTGGAAAGAAATGCA
TAAACTTTTGCCATTCTCACCGGATTCAGTCGTCACTCATGGTGATTTCTCACTTGATAACCTTATTTTT
GACGAGGGGAAATTAATAGGTTGTATTGATGTTGGACGAGTCGGAATCGCAGACCGATACCAGGATCTTG
CCATCCTATGGAACTGCCTCGGTGAGTTTTCTCCTTCATTACAGAAACGGCTTTTTCAAAAATATGGTAT
TGATAATCCTGATATGAATAAATTGCAGTTTCATTTGATGCTCGATGAGTTTTTCTAATCAGAATTGGTT
AATTGGTTGTAACACTGGCAGAGCATTACGCTGACTTGACGGGACGGCGCAAGCTCATGACCAAAATCCC
TTAACGTGAGTTACGCGTCGTTCCACTGAGCGTCAGACCCCGTAGAAAAGATCAAAGGATCTTCTTGAGA
TCCTTTTTTTCTGCGCGTAATCTGCTGCTTGCAAACAAAAAAACCACCGCTACCAGCGGTGGTTTGTTTG
CCGGATCAAGAGCTACCAACTCTTTTTCCGAAGGTAACTGGCTTCAGCAGAGCGCAGATACCAAATACTG
TTCTTCTAGTGTAGCCGTAGTTAGGCCACCACTTCAAGAACTCTGTAGCACCGCCTACATACCTCGCTCT
GCTAATCCTGTTACCAGTGGCTGCTGCCAGTGGCGATAAGTCGTGTCTTACCGGGTTGGACTCAAGACGA
TAGTTACCGGATAAGGCGCAGCGGTCGGGCTGAACGGGGGGTTCGTGCACACAGCCCAGCTTGGAGCGAA
CGACCTACACCGAACTGAGATACCTACAGCGTGAGCTATGAGAAAGCGCCACGCTTCCCGAAGGGAGAAA
GGCGGACAGGTATCCGGTAAGCGGCAGGGTCGGAACAGGAGAGCGCACGAGGGAGCTTCCAGGGGGAAAC
GCCTGGTATCTTTATAGTCCTGTCGGGTTTCGCCACCTCTGACTTGAGCGTCGATTTTTGTGATGCTCGT
CAGGGGGGCGGAGCCTATGGAAAAACGCCAGCAACGCGGCCTTTTTACGGTTCCTGGCCTTTTGCTGGCC
TTTTGCTCACATGTT
Features (pLannotate 1.2.2; 10 found; start..end, strand, type, name):
    121..213     +  CDS            lacI (fragment): lac repressor; lacI; The lac repressor binds to the lac operator to inhibit transcription in E. coli. This inhibition can be relieved by adding lactose or isopropyl-β-D-thiogalactopyranoside (IPTG).
    268..295     -  terminator     rrnB T2 terminator: transcription terminator T2 from the E. coli rrnB gene
    427..470     +  terminator     rrnB T1 terminator: Escherichia coli rrnB; transcription terminator T1 from the E. coli rrnB gene
    517..553     -  CDS            lacZα (fragment): LacZα fragment of β-galactosidase; lacZ fragment
    569..668     +  protein_bind   attL1: mutant version of attL; recombination site for the Gateway® LR reaction LR Clonase™
    674..1915    +  CDS            TARDBP: TADBP_HUMAN - Also known as TDP43. Experimental evidence at protein level: Swiss-Prot protein existence level 1. RNA-binding protein that is involved in various steps of RNA biogenesis and processing (PubMed:23519609). Preferentially binds, via its two RNA recognition motifs RRM1 and RRM2, to GU-repeats on RNA molecules predominantly localized within long introns and in the 3'UTR of mRNAs (PubMed:23519609, PubMed:24240615, PubMed:24464995). In turn, regulates the splicing of many non-coding and protein-coding RNAs including proteins involved in neuronal survival, as well as mRNAs that encode p
   1920..2019    -  protein_bind   attL2: mutant version of attL; recombination site for the Gateway® LR reaction LR Clonase™
   2037..2055    -  promoter       T7 promoter: promoter for bacteriophage T7 RNA polymerase
   2189..2998    +  CDS            KanR: aminoglycoside phosphotransferase; aph(3')-Ia; confers resistance to kanamycin in bacteria or G418 (Geneticin®) in eukaryotes
   3145..3733    +  rep_origin     ori: high-copy-number ColE1/pMB1/pBR322/pUC origin of replication
