[The description below was written by a language model from this plasmid's Addgene catalogue record and pLannotate feature annotations shown in this document.]
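Description:
pENTR-TARDBP-A315T is a Gateway entry clone built on the Invitrogen pDONR221 backbone and carrying the human TARDBP open reading frame, which encodes the RNA-binding protein TDP-43, with the A315T substitution. The plasmid is about 3.8 kb. This is smaller than the listed size of the empty donor vector, as expected once the donor's recombination cassette has been replaced by the roughly 1.2 kb insert. It is maintained in E. coli at high copy through a ColE1/pUC-type origin and selected with kanamycin via the aph(3')-Ia KanR gene.

In the annotated sequence the TARDBP coding sequence lies between attL1 and attL2, the sites that LR Clonase uses to move an insert directionally into any attR-containing destination vector. Upstream of attL1 are the rrnB T1 and T2 transcription terminators, which shield the insert from read-through transcription coming from the backbone. Short lacI and lacZα fragments are backbone remnants with no functional role. A T7 promoter lies just beyond attL2 on the reverse strand, pointing back toward the insert, and so would not produce sense transcript. No promoter for expressing the gene is annotated, and no epitope tags or reporters appear, so the plasmid serves as a shuttle for the ORF rather than an expression vector. M13 forward and reverse primer sites flank the cassette for sequence verification.

The stated purpose is Gateway cloning of TARDBP-A315T. The record notes that part of the plasmid derives from an existing ORF repository clone, and it lists the cloning method as restriction enzyme based. TARDBP is also catalogued under the alias ALS10. The associated publication concerns mapping macromolecular protein assemblies in mammalian brain, but the record does not specify which destination vectors or assays were used.
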