Addgene plasmid #141324: pENTR-TARDBP-A315T
Purpose: Gateway cloning of TARDBP-A315T
Depositing lab: Mohan Babu. Depositing organization: University of Regina. Publication: BraInMap Elucidates the Macromolecular Connectivity Landscape of Mammalian Brain. Pourhaghighi R, Ash PEA, Phanse S, Goebels F, Hu LZM, Chen S, Zhang Y, Wierbowski SD, Boudeau S, Moutaoufik MT, Malty RH, Malolepsza E, Tsafou K, Nathan A, Cromar G, Guo H, Abdullatif AA, Apicco DJ, Becker LA, Gitler AD, Pulst SM, Youssef A, Hekman R, Havugimana PC, White CA, Blum BC, Ratti A, Bryant CD, Parkinson J, Lage K, Babu M, Yu H, Bader GD, Wolozin B, Emili A. Cell Syst. 2020 Apr 22;10(4):333-350.e14. doi: 10.1016/j.cels.2020.03.003. PubMed 32325033.
Backbone
  Vector backbone: pDONR221
  Backbone manufacturer: Invitrogen
  Backbone size w/o insert (bp): 4762
  Total vector size (bp): 3795
  Vector type: Gateway cloning
Growth in bacteria
  Bacterial resistance: Kanamycin, 50 μg/mL
  Growth temperature: 37°C
  Growth strain: DH5alpha
  Copy number: High Copy
Gene/Insert
  Gene/Insert name: TARDBP-A315T
  Species: H. sapiens (human)
  Insert size (bp): 1245
  Mutation: A315T
  GenBank ID: 23435
  Entrez Gene: TARDBP (a.k.a. ALS10, TDP-43)
  Cloning method: Restriction Enzyme; 5′ cloning site NsbI (not destroyed); 3′ cloning site EcoRV (not destroyed)
  Sequencing primers: 5′ M13 (-21) Forward; 3′ M13 Reverse
Resource information
  A portion of this plasmid was derived from a plasmid made by: Harvard PlasmidID, clone HsCD00079870
Terms and licenses: Academic/Nonprofit Terms; Industry Terms: Not Available to Industry
How to cite: pENTR-TARDBP-A315T was a gift from Mohan Babu (Addgene plasmid # 141324 ; http://n2t.net/addgene:141324 ; RRID:Addgene_141324)
